>Addgene plasmid #12949 | DCT.VV.Orf261 | addgene partial sequence | sequence record 19332 | T7 5'-TAATACGACTCACTATAGGG-3'
CTCGGATCCAGTACCCTTCACCGAATTCCAGCTGACCACCATGTACATTAGTAGTTACTCATCCAATGAA
CAAACATCAATGGCGGTAACCGCTACTGATATCCGAGAATTACTATCACAATATGTGGATGATGCCAACT
TGGAAGACTTAATAGAATGGGCCATGGAAAAATCATCAAAGTACTACATCAAGAATATAGGTAATACAAA
ATCTAATATCGAAGAAACTAAATTCGAATCAAAGAATAATATTGGTATAGAATACTCAAAGGATTCCAGA
AACAAACTATCGTATAGAAATAAACCGTCTATTGCCACAAATTTGGAATATAAAACACTATGTGATATGA
TTAAGGGTACTAGCGGCACCGAAAAAGAATTCCTTCGCTATCTCTTATTCGGTATAAAATGCATTAAGAA
AGGAGTAGAATACAATATAGATAAAATAAAGGATGTGAGTTACAACGATTATTTTAACGTTCTCGACGAG
AAATACAATACACCGTGTCCTAACTGTAGAAGTAGGAATACTACGCCGATGATGATTCAAACTAGAGCCG
CTGACGAACCTCCACTAGTTAGACACGCGTGTAGAGATTGCAAACAACACTTTAAGCCTCCCAAATTTAG
AGCATTTCGCAATCTTAATGTTACAACGCAATCGATACATGAAAACAAGGAAATAACAGAGATTCTTCCA
GATAATAATCCATCTCCTCCAGAATCTCCAGAACCAGCATCACCTATAGATGA
