[The description below was written by a language model from this plasmid's Addgene catalogue record.]
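Description:
DCT.VV.Orf261 is a mammalian expression plasmid built on the commercial pcDNA 3.1D V5-His-TOPO backbone (about 5.5 kb without insert) and carrying a single vaccinia virus open reading frame. It is maintained as a high-copy plasmid in E. coli under ampicillin selection, and it carries a neomycin resistance marker so that transfected mammalian cells can be selected with G418. No feature table accompanies the record, so the regulatory elements are not listed explicitly. This backbone family normally drives the insert from a CMV immediate-early promoter, with an upstream T7 promoter that matches the T7 sequencing primer recorded here, and it offers optional C-terminal V5 and polyhistidine tags. The record does not say whether the insert is in frame with those tags.

The insert is roughly 780 bp and is designated VV.Orf261 within this library. It corresponds to the vaccinia RNA polymerase subunit RPO30, annotated as VV_WR_060 in strain WR, and is flanked by BamHI sites that remain intact on both sides. The plasmid is one member of a collection of individually cloned vaccinia ORFs, associated with work to identify poxvirus CD8+ T cell determinants for the design and characterisation of smallpox vaccines. In that kind of screen, each viral protein is expressed on its own in transfected cells to test whether it is recognised by virus-specific T cells. The depositors note that the clones were made for screening, that the ORF names apply only to this library, and that the sequences may differ from the canonical GenBank entry. The insert sequence should therefore be verified before use in applications that need an exact coding sequence.
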