Addgene plasmid #12949: DCT.VV.Orf261
Purpose: This plasmid was designed for screening purposes and may contain discrepancies relative to the current canonical GenBank version of the gene.
Depositing lab: Jack Bennink & Jon Yewdell. Depositing organization: National Institute of Allergy and Infectious Diseases (NIAID). Publication: Identification of poxvirus CD8+ T cell determinants to enable rational design and characterization of smallpox vaccines. Tscharke DC, Karupiah G, Zhou J, Palmore T, Irvine KR, Haeryfar SM, Williams S, Sidney J, Sette A, Bennink JR, Yewdell JW. J Exp Med. 2005 January 3; 201(1): 95–104. 10.1084/jem.20041912 PubMed 15623576.
Backbone
  Vector backbone: pcDNA 3.1D V5-His-TOPO
  Backbone manufacturer: Invitrogen
  Backbone size w/o insert (bp): 5514
  Vector type: Mammalian Expression
  Selectable markers: Neomycin (select with G418)
Growth in bacteria
  Bacterial resistance: Ampicillin, 100 μg/mL
  Growth temperature: 37°C
  Growth strain: DH5alpha
  Copy number: High Copy
Gene/Insert
  Gene/Insert name: VV.Orf261 (alt names: RNA polymerase subunit, RPO30; VV_WR_060)
  Species: Vaccinia Virus
  Insert size (bp): 780
  GenBank ID: 9790977
  Cloning method: Restriction Enzyme; 5′ cloning site BamHI (not destroyed); 3′ cloning site BamHI (not destroyed)
  Sequencing primers: 5′ Universal T7
Terms and licenses: Academic/Nonprofit Terms; Industry Terms: Not Available to Industry
Depositor comments: Please see the Vaccinia kit page ( https://www.addgene.org/vvorf/ ) for more information. The kit page contains the supplemental VVOrfData spreadsheet, which includes important information about this plasmid. The plasmid and insert names provided here relate only to this library. The name of the ORF (if present) in VACV strain Copenhagen and the name of the ORF (if annotated) in VACV strain WR sequence can be found in VVOrfData spreadsheet. Please note that the amino acid sequence given for each ORF in the spreadsheet may contain some errors. Additionally, changes from the expected sequence may be present in these plasmids. Please see Addgene's quality control sequence and sequencing notes in the VVOrfData spreadsheet before ordering this plasmid.
How to cite: DCT.VV.Orf261 was a gift from Jack Bennink & Jon Yewdell (Addgene plasmid # 12949 ; http://n2t.net/addgene:12949 ; RRID:Addgene_12949)
